>Addgene plasmid #171380 | CMV-RfxCas13d-SV40pA_U6-BbsI-DR_CMV-mCherry-BGHpA | addgene full sequence | sequence record 337345 | Addgene NGS Result
CCGTGCCCCGCTCCGCCGCCGCCTCGCGCCGCCCGCCCCGGCTCTGACTGACCGCGTTACTCCCACAGGT
GAGCGGGCGGGACGGCCCTTCTCCTCCGGGCTGTAATTAGCTGAGCAAGAGGTAAGGGTTTAAGGGATGG
TTGGTTGGTGGGGTATTAATGTTTAATTACCTGGAGCACCTGCCTGAAATCACTTTTTTTCAGGTTGGAC
CGGTGCCACCATGCCTAAAAAGAAAAGAAAGGTGGGTTCTGGTATCGAGAAGAAGAAGAGCTTCGCCAAG
GGCATGGGAGTGAAGAGCACCCTGGTGTCCGGCTCTAAGGTGTACATGACCACATTTGCTGAGGGAAGCG
ACGCCAGGCTGGAGAAGATCGTGGAGGGCGATAGCATCAGATCCGTGAACGAGGGAGAGGCTTTCAGCGC
CGAGATGGCTGACAAGAACGCTGGCTACAAGATCGGAAACGCCAAGTTTTCCCACCCAAAGGGCTACGCC
GTGGTGGCTAACAACCCACTGTACACCGGACCAGTGCAGCAGGACATGCTGGGACTGAAGGAGACACTGG
AGAAGAGGTACTTCGGCGAGTCCGCCGACGGAAACGATAACATCTGCATCCAGGTCATCCACAACATCCT
GGATATCGAGAAGATCCTGGCTGAGTACATCACAAACGCCGCTTACGCCGTGAACAACATCTCCGGCCTG
GACAAGGATATCATCGGCTTCGGAAAGTTTTCTACCGTGTACACATACGACGAGTTCAAGGATCCAGAGC
ACCACCGGGCCGCTTTTAACAACAACGACAAGCTGATCAACGCCATCAAGGCTCAGTACGACGAGTTCGA
TAACTTTCTGGATAACCCCAGGCTGGGCTACTTCGGACAGGCTTTCTTTTCTAAGGAGGGCAGAAACTAC
ATCATCAACTACGGAAACGAGTGTTACGACATCCTGGCCCTGCTGAGCGGACTGAGGCACTGGGTGGTGC
ACAACAACGAGGAGGAGTCTCGGATCAGCCGCACCTGGCTGTACAACCTGGACAAGAACCTGGATAACGA
GTACATCTCCACACTGAACTACCTGTACGACAGGATCACCAACGAGCTGACAAACAGCTTCTCCAAGAAC
TCTGCCGCTAACGTGAACTACATCGCTGAGACCCTGGGCATCAACCCAGCTGAGTTCGCTGAGCAGTACT
TCAGATTTTCCATCATGAAGGAGCAGAAGAACCTGGGCTTCAACATCACAAAGCTGAGAGAAGTGATGCT
GGACAGAAAGGATATGTCCGAGATCAGGAAGAACCACAAGGTGTTCGATTCTATCAGAACCAAGGTGTAC
ACAATGATGGACTTTGTGATCTACAGGTACTACATCGAGGAGGATGCCAAGGTGGCCGCTGCCAACAAGA
GCCTGCCCGACAACGAGAAGTCTCTGAGCGAGAAGGATATCTTCGTGATCAACCTGAGAGGCTCCTTTAA
CGACGATCAGAAGGACGCTCTGTACTACGATGAGGCCAACAGGATCTGGAGAAAGCTGGAGAACATCATG
CACAACATCAAGGAGTTCCGGGGAAACAAGACCCGCGAGTACAAGAAGAAGGACGCTCCAAGGCTGCCTA
GGATCCTGCCTGCTGGAAGGGACGTGAGCGCCTTCAGCAAGCTGATGTACGCCCTGACAATGTTTCTGGA
CGGAAAGGAGATCAACGATCTGCTGACCACACTGATCAACAAGTTCGACAACATCCAGTCTTTTCTGAAA
GTGATGCCTCTGATCGGCGTGAACGCTAAGTTCGTGGAGGAGTACGCCTTCTTTAAGGACAGCGCCAAGA
TCGCTGATGAGCTGCGGCTGATCAAGTCCTTTGCCAGGATGGGAGAGCCAATCGCTGACGCTAGGAGAGC
TATGTACATCGATGCCATCCGGATCCTGGGAACCAACCTGTCTTACGACGAGCTGAAGGCTCTGGCCGAC
ACCTTCAGCCTGGATGAGAACGGCAACAAGCTGAAGAAGGGCAAGCACGGAATGCGCAACTTCATCATCA
ACAACGTGATCAGCAACAAGCGGTTTCACTACCTGATCAGATACGGCGACCCAGCTCACCTGCACGAGAT
CGCTAAGAACGAGGCCGTGGTGAAGTTCGTGCTGGGACGGATCGCCGATATCCAGAAGAAGCAGGGCCAG
AACGGAAAGAACCAGATCGACCGCTACTACGAGACCTGCATCGGCAAGGATAAGGGAAAGTCCGTGTCTG
AGAAGGTGGACGCTCTGACCAAGATCATCACAGGCATGAACTACGACCAGTTCGATAAGAAGAGATCTGT
GATCGAGGACACCGGAAGGGAGAACGCCGAGAGAGAGAAGTTTAAGAAGATCATCAGCCTGTACCTGACA
GTGATCTACCACATCCTGAAGAACATCGTGAACATCAACGCTAGATACGTGATCGGCTTCCACTGCGTGG
AGCGCGATGCCCAGCTGTACAAGGAGAAGGGATACGACATCAACCTGAAGAAGCTGGAGGAGAAGGGCTT
TAGCTCCGTGACCAAGCTGTGCGCTGGAATCGACGAGACAGCCCCCGACAAGAGGAAGGATGTGGAGAAG
GAGATGGCCGAGAGAGCTAAGGAGAGCATCGACTCCCTGGAGTCTGCTAACCCTAAGCTGTACGCCAACT
ACATCAAGTACTCCGATGAGAAGAAGGCCGAGGAGTTCACCAGGCAGATCAACAGAGAGAAGGCCAAGAC
CGCTCTGAACGCCTACCTGAGGAACACAAAGTGGAACGTGATCATCCGGGAGGACCTGCTGCGCATCGAT
AACAAGACCTGTACACTGTTCCGGAACAAGGCTGTGCACCTGGAGGTGGCTCGCTACGTGCACGCCTACA
TCAACGACATCGCCGAGGTGAACTCCTACTTTCAGCTGTACCACTACATCATGCAGAGGATCATCATGAA
CGAGAGATACGAGAAGTCTAGCGGCAAGGTGTCTGAGTACTTCGACGCCGTGAACGATGAGAAGAAGTAC
AACGATAGACTGCTGAAGCTGCTGTGCGTGCCTTTCGGATACTGTATCCCACGGTTTAAGAACCTGAGCA
TCGAGGCCCTGTTCGACCGCAACGAGGCTGCCAAGTTTGATAAGGAGAAGAAGAAGGTGAGCGGCAACTC
CGGTTCTGGTTACCCATACGACGTACCAGATTACGCTCCCAAGAAGAAGCGCAAGGTGGGATAAAAGCTT
AACTTGTTTATTGCAGCTTATAATGGTTACAAATAAAGCAATAGCATCACAAATTTCACAAATAAAGCAT
TTTTTTCACTGCATTCTAGTTGTGGTTTGTCCAAACTCATCAATGTATCTTATCATGTCTGGATCACTAG
TGAGGGCCTATTTCCCATGATTCCTTCATATTTGCATATACGATACAAGGCTGTTAGAGAGATAATTGGA
ATTAATTTGACTGTAAACACAAAGATATTAGTACAAAATACGTGACGTAGAAAGTAATAATTTCTTGGGT
AGTTTGCAGTTTTAAAATTATGTTTTAAAATGGACTATCATATGCTTACCGTAACTTGAAAGTATTTCGA
TTTCTTGGCTTTATATATCTTGTGGAAAGGACGAAACACCGCAAGTAAACCCCTACCAACTGGTCGGGGT
TTGAAACGGGTCTTCGAGAAGACCTTTTTTTTACGCGTTAGTTATTAATAGTAATCAATTACGGGGTCAT
TAGTTCATAGCCCATATATGGAGTTCCGCGTTACATAACTTACGGTAAATGGCCCGCCTGGCTGACCGCC
CAACGACCCCCGCCCATTGACGTCAATAATGACGTATGTTCCCATAGTAACGCCAATAGGGACTTTCCAT
TGACGTCAATGGGTGGAGTATTTACGGTAAACTGCCCACTTGGCAGTACATCAAGTGTATCATATGCCAA
GTACGCCCCCTATTGACGTCAATGACGGTAAATGGCCCGCCTGGCATTATGCCCAGTACATGACCTTATG
GGACTTTCCTACTTGGCAGTACATCTACGTATTAGTCATCGCTATTACCATGGTGATGCGGTTTTGGCAG
TACATCAATGGGCGTGGATAGCGGTTTGACTCACGGGGATTTCCAAGTCTCCACCCCATTGACGTCAATG
GGAGTTTGTTTTGGCACCAAAATCAACGGGACTTTCCAAAATGTCGTAACAACTCCGCCCCATTGACGCA
AATGGGCGGTAGGCGTGTACGGTGGGAGGTCTATATAAGCAGAGCTGGTTTAGTGAACCGTCAGATCCGC
TAGCGCCACCATGGTGAGCAAGGGCGAGGAGGATAACATGGCCATCATCAAGGAGTTCATGCGCTTCAAG
GTGCACATGGAGGGCTCCGTGAACGGCCACGAGTTCGAGATCGAGGGCGAGGGCGAGGGCCGCCCCTACG
AGGGCACCCAGACCGCCAAGCTGAAGGTGACCAAGGGTGGCCCCCTGCCCTTCGCCTGGGACATCCTGTC
CCCTCAGTTCATGTACGGCTCCAAGGCCTACGTGAAGCACCCCGCCGACATCCCCGACTACTTGAAGCTG
TCCTTCCCCGAGGGCTTCAAGTGGGAGCGCGTGATGAACTTCGATGACGGCGGCGTGGTGACCGTGACCC
AGGACTCCTCCCTGCAGGACGGCGAGTTCATCTACAAGGTGAAGCTGCGCGGCACCAACTTCCCCTCCGA
CGGCCCCGTAATGCAGAAGAAAACCATGGGCTGGGAGGCCTCCTCCGAGCGGATGTACCCCGAGGACGGC
GCCCTGAAGGGCGAGATCAAGCAGAGGCTGAAGCTGAAGGACGGCGGCCACTACGACGCTGAGGTCAAGA
CCACCTACAAGGCCAAGAAGCCCGTGCAGCTGCCCGGCGCCTACAACGTCAACATCAAGTTGGACATCAC
CTCCCACAACGAGGACTACACCATCGTGGAACAGTACGAACGCGCCGAGGGCCGCCACTCCACCGGCGGC
ATGGACGAGCTGTACAAGTAACTCTTGGCCCGGATCCCTGTGCCTTCTAGTTGCCAGCCATCTGTTGTTT
GCCCCTCCCCCGTGCCTTCCTTGACCCTGGAAGGTGCCACTCCCACTGTCCTTTCCTAATAAAATGAGGA
AATTGCATCGCATTGTCTGAGTAGGTGTCATTCTATTCTGGGGGGTGGGGTGGGGCAGGACAGCAAGGGG
GAGGATTGGGAAAACAATAGCAGGCATGCTGGGGATGCGGTGGGCTCTATGGGTCGACGGCGCGCCCTAG
ACGAAGCAGCTCCAGCCTACACAATCGCTCAAGACGTGTAATGCTTTTATTATATATTAGTCACGATATC
TATAACAAGAAAATATATATATAATAAGTTATCACGTAAGTAGAACATGAAATAACAATATAATTATCGT
ATGAGTTAAATCTTAAAAGTCACGTAAAAGATAATCATGCGTCATTTTGACTCACGCGGTCGTTATAGTT
CAAAATCAGTGACACTTACCGCATTGACAAGCACGCCTCACGGGAGCTCCAAGCGGCGACTGAGATGTCC
TAAATGCACAGCGACGGATTCGCGCTATTTAGAAAGAGAGAGCAATATTTCAAGAATGCATGCGTCAATT
TTACGCAGACTATCTTTCTAGGGTTAAGGATCCGCACTTTTCGGGGAAATGTGCGCGGAACCCCTATTTG
TTTATTTTTCTAAATACATTCAAATATGTATCCGCTCATGAGACAATAACCCTGATAAATGCTTCAATAA
TATTGAAAAAGGAAGAGTATGAGTATTCAACATTTCCGTGTCGCCCTTATTCCCTTTTTTGCGGCATTTT
GCCTTCCTGTTTTTGCTCACCCAGAAACGCTGGTGAAAGTAAAAGATGCTGAAGATCAGTTGGGTGCACG
AGTGGGTTACATCGAACTGGATCTCAACAGCGGTAAGATCCTTGAGAGTTTTCGCCCCGAAGAACGTTTT
CCAATGATGAGCACTTTTAAAGTTCTGCTATGTGGCGCGGTATTATCCCGTATTGACGCCGGGCAAGAGC
AACTCGGTCGCCGCATACACTATTCTCAGAATGACTTGGTTGAGTACTCACCAGTCACAGAAAAGCATCT
TACGGATGGCATGACAGTAAGAGAATTATGCAGTGCTGCCATAACCATGAGTGATAACACTGCGGCCAAC
TTACTTCTGACAACGATCGGAGGACCGAAGGAGCTAACCGCTTTTTTGCACAACATGGGGGATCATGTAA
CTCGCCTTGATCGTTGGGAACCGGAGCTGAATGAAGCCATACCAAACGACGAGCGTGACACCACGATGCC
TGTAGCAATGGCAACAACGTTGCGCAAACTATTAACTGGCGAACTACTTACTCTAGCTTCCCGGCAACAA
TTAATAGACTGGATGGAGGCGGATAAAGTTGCAGGACCACTTCTGCGCTCGGCCCTTCCGGCTGGCTGGT
TTATTGCTGATAAATCTGGAGCCGGTGAGCGTGGGTCTCGCGGTATCATTGCAGCACTGGGGCCAGATGG
TAAGCCCTCCCGTATCGTAGTTATCTACACGACGGGGAGTCAGGCAACTATGGATGAACGAAATAGACAG
ATCGCTGAGATAGGTGCCTCACTGATTAAGCATTGGTAACTGTCAGACCAAGTTTACTCATATATACTTT
AGATTGATTTAAAACTTCATTTTTAATTTAAAAGGATCTAGGTGAAGATCCTTTTTGATAATCTCATGAC
CAAAATCCCTTAACGTGAGTTTTCGTTCCACTGAGCGTCAGACCCCGTAGAAAAGATCAAAGGATCTTCT
TGAGATCCTTTTTTTCTGCGCGTAATCTGCTGCTTGCAAACAAAAAAACCACCGCTACCAGCGGTGGTTT
GTTTGCCGGATCAAGAGCTACCAACTCTTTTTCCGAAGGTAACTGGCTTCAGCAGAGCGCAGATACCAAA
TACTGTTCTTCTAGTGTAGCCGTAGTTAGGCCACCACTTCAAGAACTCTGTAGCACCGCCTACATACCTC
GCTCTGCTAATCCTGTTACCAGTGGCTGCTGCCAGTGGCGATAAGTCGTGTCTTACCGGGTTGGACTCAA
GACGATAGTTACCGGATAAGGCGCAGCGGTCGGGCTGAACGGGGGGTTCGTGCACACAGCCCAGCTTGGA
GCGAACGACCTACACCGAACTGAGATACCTACAGCGTGAGCTATGAGAAAGCGCCACGCTTCCCGAAGGG
AGAAAGGCGGACAGGTATCCGGTAAGCGGCAGGGTCGGAACAGGAGAGCGCACGAGGGAGCTTCCAGGGG
GAAACGCCTGGTATCTTTATAGTCCTGTCGGGTTTCGCCACCTCTGACTTGAGCGTCGATTTTTGTGATG
CTCGTCAGGGGGGCGGAGCCTATGGAAAAACGCCAGCAACGCGGCCTTTTTACGGTTCCTGGCCTTTTGC
TGGCCTTTTGCTCACATGTTCTTTCCTGCGTTATCCCCTGATTCTCTCGAGTTAACCCTAGAAAGATAAT
CATATTGTGACGTACGTTAAAGATAATCATGCGTAAAATTGACGCATGTGTTTTATCGATCTGTATATCG
AGGTTTATTTATTAATTTGAATAGATATTAAGTTTTATTATATTTACACTTACATACTAATAATAAATTC
AACAAACAATTTATTTATGTTTATTTATTTATTAAAAAAAAACAAAAACTCAAAATTTCTTCTATAAAGT
AACAAAACTTTTAAACATTCTCTCTTTTACAAAAATAAACTTATTTTGTACTTTAAAAACAGTCATGTTG
TATTATAAAATAAGTAATTAGCTTAACTTATACATAATAGAAACAAATTATACTTATTAATTAATCTAGA
GGTACCCGTTACATAACTTACGGTAAATGGCCCGCCTGGCTGACCGCCCAACGACCCCCGCCCATTGACG
TCAATAGTAACGCCAATAGGGACTTTCCATTGACGTCAATGGGTGGAGTATTTACGGTAAACTGCCCACT
TGGCAGTACATCAAGTGTATCATATGCCAAGTACGCCCCCTATTGACGTCAATGACGGTAAATGGCCCGC
CTGGCATTGTGCCCAGTACATGACCTTATGGGACTTTCCTACTTGGCAGTACATCTACGTATTAGTCATC
GCTATTACCATGGTCGAGGTGAGCCCCACGTTCTGCTTCACTCTCCCCATCTCCCCCCCCTCCCCACCCC
CAATTTTGTATTTATTTATTTTTTAATTATTTTGTGCAGCGATGGGGGCGGGGGGGGGGG
Features (pLannotate 1.2.2; 14 found; start..end, strand, type, name):
      1..203     +  intron         hybrid intron (fragment): hybrid between chicken β-actin (CBA) and minute virus of mice (MMV) introns (Gray et al., 2011)
   3161..3187    +  CDS            HA: HA (human influenza hemagglutinin) epitope tag
   3221..3355    +  polyA_signal   SV40 poly(A) signal: SV40 polyadenylation signal
   3362..3602    +  promoter       U6 promoter: RNA polymerase III promoter for human U6 snRNA
   3612..3647    +  misc_RNA       RfxCas13d DR36: 36-base direct repeat for an RfxCas13d pre-gRNA (Konermann et al., 2018)
   3739..4042    +  enhancer       CMV enhancer: human cytomegalovirus immediate early enhancer
   4043..4246    +  promoter       CMV promoter: human cytomegalovirus (CMV) immediate early promoter
   4281..4990    +  CDS            mCherry (fragment): monomeric derivative of DsRed fluorescent protein (Shaner et al., 2004) mammalian codon-optimized
   5008..5119    +  polyA_signal   bGH poly(A) signal: bovine growth hormone polyadenylation signal
   5654..5758    +  promoter       AmpR promoter: bla
   5759..6619    +  CDS            AmpR: β-lactamase; bla; confers resistance to ampicillin, carbenicillin, and related antibiotics
   6790..7378    +  rep_origin     ori: high-copy-number ColE1/pMB1/pBR322/pUC origin of replication
   7847..8132    +  enhancer       CMV enhancer: human cytomegalovirus immediate early enhancer; contains an 18-bp deletion relative to the standard CMV enhancer
   8134..8250    +  promoter       chicken β-actin promoter (fragment): contains a 21-bp deletion relative to the standard chicken β-actin promoter
