[The description below was written by a language model from this plasmid's Addgene catalogue record and pLannotate feature annotations shown in this document.]
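Description:
CMV-RfxCas13d-SV40pA_U6-BbsI-DR_CMV-mCherry-BGHpA is an all-in-one mammalian expression plasmid (8,250 nt, built on the pCX539 backbone) for programmable RNA targeting with the type VI-D CRISPR effector RfxCas13d. It is propagated in E. coli as a high-copy plasmid through a ColE1/pUC-type origin and selected with ampicillin via the β-lactamase gene.

The plasmid carries three expression units in the same orientation. The first encodes a synthetic, human codon-optimized RfxCas13d with a C-terminal HA epitope tag, terminated by an SV40 polyadenylation signal. The Cas13d coding sequence itself was not called by the automated annotation, but it presumably occupies the large unannotated span upstream of the HA tag. The catalogue describes this cassette as CMV-driven. The feature table, however, shows a CMV enhancer followed by a fragment of the chicken β-actin promoter and a hybrid CBA/MVM intron spanning the sequence origin, which points to a CAG/CBh-like hybrid promoter rather than a plain CMV promoter.

The second unit is a human U6 RNA polymerase III promoter followed by the 36-base RfxCas13d direct repeat. According to the plasmid name and stated purpose, BbsI sites here allow cloning of a spacer to produce a crRNA, although the sites are not individually annotated. The third unit uses a standard CMV enhancer/promoter to drive mCherry with a bGH polyadenylation signal, providing a red fluorescent marker for identifying or sorting transfected cells.

After a guide is inserted, a single transfection supplies nuclease, crRNA and reporter. This makes the plasmid suitable for transcript knockdown experiments and as an RfxCas13d reference alongside other Cas13 systems.
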