Addgene plasmid #171380: CMV-RfxCas13d-SV40pA_U6-BbsI-DR_CMV-mCherry-BGHpA
Purpose: Expression vector for encoding a human codon-optimized RfxCas13d driven by CMV promoter,mCherry driven by CMV promoter and U6-driven crRNAs cloning site.
Depositing lab: Hui Yang. Publication: Programmable RNA editing with compact CRISPR-Cas13 systems from uncultivated microbes. Xu C, Zhou Y, Xiao Q, He B, Geng G, Wang Z, Cao B, Dong X, Bai W, Wang Y, Wang X, Zhou D, Yuan T, Huo X, Lai J, Yang H. Nat Methods. 2021 May;18(5):499-506. doi: 10.1038/s41592-021-01124-4. Epub 2021 May 3. PubMed 33941935.
Backbone
  Vector backbone: pCX539
  Vector type: Mammalian Expression
Growth in bacteria
  Bacterial resistance: Ampicillin, 100 μg/mL
  Growth temperature: 37°C
  Growth strain: DH5alpha
  Copy number: High Copy
Gene/Insert
  Gene/Insert name: humanized RfxCas13d (alt names: RfxCas13d; pCX850)
  Species: Synthetic
  Promoter: CMV, U6
  Tag / fusion protein: HA (C terminal on backbone)
  Cloning method: Restriction Enzyme; 5′ cloning site Unknown (unknown if destroyed); 3′ cloning site Unknown (unknown if destroyed)
Terms and licenses: Academic/Nonprofit Terms; Industry Terms: Not Available to Industry
How to cite: CMV-RfxCas13d-SV40pA_U6-BbsI-DR_CMV-mCherry-BGHpA was a gift from Hui Yang (Addgene plasmid # 171380 ; http://n2t.net/addgene:171380 ; RRID:Addgene_171380)
